Addgene plasmid #153913: pGBW-m4046327
Purpose: Yeast expression plasmid for SARS-CoV-2 nsp4
Depositing lab: Ginkgo Bioworks & Benjie Chen. Depositing organization: Ginkgo Bioworks.
Backbone
  Vector backbone: AmpR; 2u URA3
  Backbone size w/o insert (bp): 4078
  Vector type: Yeast Expression
  Selectable markers: URA3
Growth in bacteria
  Bacterial resistance: Ampicillin, 100 μg/mL
  Growth temperature: 37°C
  Growth strain: DH5alpha
  Copy number: High Copy
Gene/Insert
  Gene/Insert name: SARS-CoV-2 nsp4
  Species: Severe acute respiratory syndrome coronavirus 2
  Insert size (bp): 1493
  Mutation: wt
  Entrez Gene: ORF1ab (a.k.a. GU280_gp01)
  Promoter: pTEF1
  Tag / fusion protein: Cleavable thrombin;StrepII (C terminal on backbone)
  Cloning method: Unknown
Resource information
  A portion of this plasmid was derived from a plasmid made by: GinkgoBioworks
Depositor comments: NCBI reference sequence: YP_009725300.1. Created by gene synthesis with Not1 site.
How to cite: pGBW-m4046327 was a gift from Ginkgo Bioworks & Benjie Chen (Addgene plasmid # 153913 ; http://n2t.net/addgene:153913 ; RRID:Addgene_153913)
