[The description below was written by a language model from this plasmid's Addgene catalogue record and pLannotate feature annotations shown in this document.]
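Description:
pGBW-m4046327 is a yeast episomal expression plasmid for producing SARS-CoV-2 non-structural protein 4 (nsp4) in Saccharomyces cerevisiae. It is a shuttle vector. In E. coli it replicates from a ColE1/pUC-type origin, recorded as high copy, and is selected through an AmpR β-lactamase gene, which the annotation places downstream of a cat promoter. In yeast it is maintained by the 2μ origin and selected by complementation of uracil auxotrophy with URA3, a marker that can also be counterselected with 5-FOA. Short phage T3Te and T7Te terminators and a tonB terminator flank the bacterial modules, presumably insulating them from read-through transcription. A short segment annotated as rop lies next to AmpR, although the catalogue still lists the plasmid as high copy.

The expression cassette consists of the constitutive TEF1 promoter, a roughly 1.5 kb wild-type nsp4 coding sequence and a CYC1 terminator fragment. The insert was made by gene synthesis and is derived from the ORF1ab polyprotein. The automated annotation labels this open reading frame as a fragment of the replicase polyprotein 1a. The nsp10 function text attached to that label is generic polyprotein annotation and does not describe this insert. According to the catalogue entry, the backbone supplies a C-terminal thrombin-cleavable StrepII tag, which would allow affinity capture on Strep-Tactin resin and later tag removal. The tag is not separately annotated in the feature table.

The sequenced record is 6,259 nt, somewhat larger than the sum of the listed backbone and insert sizes. The construct is suited to constitutive expression and purification of nsp4 in yeast for biochemical, structural or interaction studies of the coronavirus replication machinery.
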