Features (pLannotate 1.2.2; 13 found; start..end, strand, type, name):
      1..408     +  promoter       TEF1 promoter: S. cerevisiae TEF1; promoter for EF-1α
    425..1918    +  CDS            R1A_SARS2 (fragment): Experimental evidence at protein level: Swiss-Prot protein existence level 1. [Non-structural protein 10]: Plays a pivotal role in viral transcription by stimulating both nsp14 3'-5' exoribonuclease and nsp16 2'-O-methyltransferase activities. Therefore plays an essential role in viral mRNAs cap methylation. From Severe acute respiratory syndrome coronavirus 2 (2019-nCoV) (SARS-CoV-2).
   1989..2161    +  terminator     CYC1 terminator (fragment): S. cerevisiae CYC1; transcription terminator for CYC1
   2197..2373    +  promoter       URA3 promoter (fragment): S. cerevisiae URA3
   2374..3177    +  CDS            URA3: orotidine-5'-phosphate decarboxylase, required for uracil biosynthesis; S. cerevisiae URA3; yeast auxotrophic marker, counterselectable with 5-fluoroorotic acid (5-FOA)
   3260..4242    -  rep_origin     2μ ori: yeast 2μ plasmid origin of replication
   4320..4349    +  terminator     T3Te terminator: phage T3 early transcription terminator
   4371..4958    +  rep_origin     ori: high-copy-number ColE1/pMB1/pBR322/pUC origin of replication
   4970..4997    -  terminator     T7Te terminator: phage T7 early transcription terminator
   5021..5212    -  CDS            rop: Rop protein, which maintains plasmids at low copy number; rop
   5213..6073    -  CDS            AmpR: β-lactamase; bla; confers resistance to ampicillin, carbenicillin, and related antibiotics
   6074..6176    -  promoter       cat promoter: promoter of the E. coli cat gene encoding chloramphenicol acetyltransferase
   6177..6208    -  terminator     tonB terminator: bidirectional E. coli tonB-P14 transcription terminator
>Addgene plasmid #153913 | pGBW-m4046327 | addgene full sequence | sequence record 313646 | Addgene NGS Result
CCACACACCATAGCTTCAAAATGTTTCTACTCCTTTTTTACTCTTCCAGATTTTCTCGGACTCCGCGCAT
CGCCGTACCACTTCAAAACACCCAAGCACAGCATACTAAATTTCCCCTCTTTCTTCCTCTAGGGTGTCGT
TAATTACCCGTACTAAAGGTTTGGAAAAGAAAAAAGAGACCGCCTCGTTTCTTTTTCTTCGTCGAAAAAG
GCAATAAAAATTTTTATCACGTTTCTTTTTCTTGAAAATTTTTTTTTTTGATTTTTTTCTCTTTCGATGA
CCTCCCATTGATATTTAAGTTAATAAACGGTCTTCAATTTCTCAAGTTTCAGTTTCATTTTTCTTGTTCT
ATTACAACTTTTTTTACTTCTTGCTCATTAGAAAGAAAGCATAGCAATCTAATCTAAGTTTTAATTACAA
AATGATTGTTAATAATTGGTTGAAGCAGTTAATTAAAGTTACACTTGTGTTCCTTTTTGTTGCTGCTATT
TTCTATTTAATAACACCTGTTCATGTCATGTCTAAACATACTGACTTTTCAAGTGAAATCATAGGATACA
AGGCTATTGATGGTGGTGTCACTCGTGACATAGCATCTACAGATACTTGTTTTGCTAACAAACATGCTGA
TTTTGACACATGGTTTAGCCAGCGTGGTGGTAGTTATACTAATGACAAAGCTTGCCCATTGATTGCTGCA
GTCATAACAAGAGAAGTGGGTTTTGTCGTGCCTGGTTTGCCTGGCACGATATTACGCACAACTAATGGTG
ACTTTTTGCATTTCTTACCTAGAGTTTTTAGTGCAGTTGGTAACATCTGTTACACACCATCAAAACTTAT
AGAGTACACTGACTTTGCAACATCAGCTTGTGTTTTGGCTGCTGAATGTACAATTTTTAAAGATGCTTCT
GGTAAGCCAGTACCATATTGTTATGATACCAATGTACTAGAAGGTTCTGTTGCTTATGAAAGTTTACGCC
CTGACACACGTTATGTGCTCATGGATGGCTCTATTATTCAATTTCCTAACACCTACCTTGAAGGTTCTGT
TAGAGTGGTAACAACTTTTGATTCTGAGTACTGTAGGCACGGCACTTGTGAAAGATCAGAAGCTGGTGTT
TGTGTATCTACTAGTGGTAGATGGGTACTTAACAATGATTATTACAGATCTTTACCAGGAGTTTTCTGTG
GTGTAGATGCTGTAAATTTACTTACTAATATGTTTACACCACTAATTCAACCTATTGGTGCTTTGGACAT
ATCAGCATCTATAGTAGCTGGTGGTATTGTAGCTATCGTAGTAACATGCCTTGCCTACTATTTTATGAGG
TTTAGAAGAGCTTTTGGTGAATACAGTCATGTAGTTGCCTTTAATACTTTACTATTCCTTATGTCATTCA
CTGTACTCTGTTTAACACCAGTTTACTCATTCTTACCTGGTGTTTATTCTGTTATTTACTTGTACTTGAC
ATTTTATCTTACTAATGATGTTTCTTTTTTAGCACATATTCAGTGGATGGTTATGTTCACACCTTTAGTA
CCTTTCTGGATAACAATTGCTTATATCATTTGTATTTCCACAAAGCATTTCTATTGGTTCTTTAGTAATT
ACCTAAAGAGACGTGTAGTCTTTAATGGTGTTTCCTTTAGTACTTTTGAAGAAGCTGCGCTGTGCACCTT
TTTGTTAAATAAAGAAATGTATCTAAAGTTGCGTAGTGATGTGCTATTACCTCTTACGCAATATAATAGA
TACTTAGCTCTTTATAATAAGTACAAGTATTTTAGTGGAGCAATGGATACAACTAGCTACAGAGAAGCTG
CTTGTTGTCATCTCGCAAAGGCTCTCAATGACTTCAGTAACTCAGGTTCTGATGTTCTTTACCAACCACC
ACAAACCTCTATCACCTCAGCTGTTTTGCTCGTGCCGAGAGGTTCTTGGAGCCATCCGCAGTTTGAAAAA
TAAACAGGCCCCTTTTCCTTTGTCGATATCATGTAATTAGTTATGTCACGCTTACATTCACGCCCTCCTC
CCACATCCGCTCTAACCGAAAAGGAAGGAGTTAGACAACCTGAAGTCTAGGTCCCTATTTATTTTTTTTA
ATAGTTATGTTAGTATTAAGAACGTTATTTATATTTCAAATTTTTCTTTTTTTTCTGTACAAAGCGGCCG
CCGAACCACTAGTGCACTGCAGTACACGGTTTCCTTGAAATTTTTTTGATTCGGTAATCTCCGAACAGAA
GGAAGAACGAAGGAAGGAGCACAGACTTAGATTGGTATATATACGCATATGTAGTGTTGAAGAAACATGA
AATTGCCCAGTATTCTTAACCCAACTGCACAGAACAAAAACGTGCAGGAAACGAAGATAAATCATGTCGA
AAGCTACATATAAGGAACGTGCTGCTACTCATCCTAGTCCTGTTGCTGCCAAGCTATTTAATATCATGCA
CGAAAAGCAAACAAACTTGTGTGCTTCATTGGATGTTCGTACCACCAAGGAATTACTGGAGTTAGTTGAA
GCATTAGGTCCCAAAATTTGTTTACTAAAAACACATGTGGATATCTTGACTGATTTTTCCATGGAGGGCA
CAGTTAAGCCGCTAAAGGCATTATCCGCCAAGTACAATTTTTTACTCTTCGAGGACAGAAAATTTGCTGA
CATTGGTAATACAGTCAAATTGCAGTACTCTGCGGGTGTATACAGAATAGCAGAATGGGCAGACATTACG
AATGCACACGGTGTGGTGGGCCCAGGTATTGTTAGCGGTTTGAAGCAGGCGGCAGAAGAAGTAACAAAGG
AACCTAGAGGCCTTTTGATGTTAGCAGAATTGTCATGCAAGGGCTCCCTATCTACTGGAGAATATACTAA
GGGTACTGTTGACATTGCGAAGAGCGACAAAGATTTTGTTATCGGCTTTATTGCTCAAAGAGACATGGGT
GGAAGAGATGAAGGTTACGATTGGTTGATTATGACACCCGGTGTGGGTTTAGATGACAAGGGAGATGCAT
TGGGTCAACAGTATAGAACCGTGGATGATGTGGTTTCTACAGGATCTGACATTATTATTGTTGGAAGAGG
ACTATTTGCAAAGGGAAGGGATGCTAAGGTAGAGGGTGAACGTTACAGAAAAGCAGGCTGGGAAGCATAT
TTGAGAAGATGCGGCCAGCAAAACTAAAAAACTGTATTATAAGTAAATGCATGTATACTAAACTCACAAA
TTAGAGCTTCAATTTAATTATATCAGTTATTACCCGAGTAACGAAGCATCTGTGCTTCATTTTGTAGAAC
AAAAATGCAACGCGAGAGCGCTAATTTTTCAAACAAAGAATCTGAGCTGCATTTTTACAGAACAGAAATG
CAACGCGAAAGCGCTATTTTACCAACGAAGAATCTGTGCTTCATTTTTGTAAAACAAAAATGCAACGCGA
GAGCGCTAATTTTTCAAACAAAGAATCTGAGCTGCATTTTTACAGAACAGAAATGCAACGCGAGAGCGCT
ATTTTACCAACAAAGAATCTATACTTCTTTTTTGTTCTACAAAAATGCATCCCGAGAGCGCTATTTTTCT
AACAAAGCATCTTAGATTACTTTTTTTCTCCTTTGTGCGCTCTATAATGCAGTCTCTTGATAACTTTTTG
CACTGTAGGTCCGTTAAGGTTAGAAGAAGGCTACTTTGGTGTCTATTTTCTCTTCCATAAAAAAAGCCTG
ACTCCACTTCCCGCGTTTACTGATTACTAGCGAAGCTGCGGGTGCATTTTTTCAAGATAAAGGCATCCCC
GATTATATTCTATACCGATGTGGATTGCGCATACTTTGTGAACAGAAAGTGATAGCGTTGATGATTCTTC
ATTGGTCAGAAAATTATGAACGGTTTCTTCTATTTTGTCTCTATATACTACGTATAGGAAATGTTTACAT
TTTCGTATTGTTTTCGATTCACTCTATGAATAGTTCTTACTACAATTTTTTTGTCTAAAGAGTAATACTA
GAGATAAACATAAAAAATGTAGAGGTCGAGTTTAGATGCAAGTTCAAGGAGCGAAAGGTGGATGGGTAGG
TTATATAGGGATATAGCACAGAGATATATAGCAAAGAGATACTTTTGAGCAATGTTTGTGGAAGCGGTAT
TCGCAATATTTTAGTAGCTCGTTACAGTCCGGTGCGTTTTTGGTTTTTTGAAAGTGCGTCATCAGAGCGC
TTTTGGTTTTCAAAAGCGCTCTGAAGTTCCTATACTTTCTAGCTAGAGAATAGGAACTTCCCGAGCGGCC
GCGTGTTACAAGCTTGACTCCAGCGTAACTGGACTGCAATCAACTCACTGGCTCACCTTCACGGGTGGGC
CTTTCTTCGGTAGAAAATCAAAGGATCTTCTTGAGATCCTTTTTTTCTGCGCGTAATCTGCTGCTTGCAA
ACAAAAAAACCACCGCTACCAGCGGTGGTTTGTTTGCCGGATCAAGAGCTACCAACTCTTTTTCCGAGGT
AACTGGCTTCAGCAGAGCGCAGATACCAAATACTGTTCTTCTAGTGTAGCCGTAGTTAGGCCACCACTTC
AAGAACTCTGTAGCACCGCCTACATACCTCGCTCTGCTAATCCTGTTACCAGTGGCTGCTGCCAGTGGCG
ATAAGTCGTGTCTTACCGGGTTGGACTCAAGACGATAGTTACCGGATAAGGCGCAGCGGTCGGGCTGAAC
GGGGGGTTCGTGCACACAGCCCAGCTTGGAGCGAACGACCTACACCGAACTGAGATACCTACAGCGTGAG
CTATGAGAAAGCGCCACGCTTCCCGAAGGGAGAAAGGCGGACAGGTATCCGGTAAGCGGCAGGGTCGGAA
CAGGAGAGCGCACGAGGGAGCTTCCAGGGGTAAACGCCTGGTATCTTTATAGTCCTGTCGGGTTTCGCCA
CCTCTGACTTGAGCATCGATTTTTGTGATGCTCGTCAGGGGGGCGGAGCCTATGGAAAAACGCCAGCAAC
GCAGAAAGGCCCACCCGAAGGTGAGCCAGGTGATTACATTTGGGCCCTCATCAGAGGTTTTCACCGTCAT
CACCGAAACGCGCGAGGCAGCTGCGGTAAAGCTCATCAGCGTGGTCGTGAAGCGATTCACAGATGTCTGC
CTGTTCATCCGCGTCCAGCTCGTTGAGTTTCTCCAGAAGCGTTAATGTCTGGCTTCTGATAAAGCGGGCC
ATGTTAAGGGCGGTTTTTTCCTGTTTGGTCACTTACCAATGCTTAATCAGTGAGGCACCTATCTCAGCGA
TCTGTCTATTTCGTTCATCCATAGTTGCCTGACTCCCCGTCGTGTAGATAACTACGATGCGGGAGGGCTT
ACCATCTGGCCCCAGTGCTGCAATGATACCGCGAGACCCACGCTCACCGGCTCCAGATTTATCAGCAATA
AACCAGCCAGCCGGGAGGGCCGAGCGCAGAAGTGATCCTGCAACTTTATCCGCCTCCATCCAGTCTATTA
ATTGTTGCCGGGAAGCTAGAGTAAGTAGTTCGCCAGTTAATAGTTTGCGCAACGTTGTTGCCATTGCTAC
AGGCATCGTGGTGTCACGCTCGTCGTTTGGTATGGCTTCATTCAGCTCCGGTTCCCAACGATCAAGGCGA
GTTACATGATCCCCCATGTTGTGCAAAAAAGCGGTTAGCTCCTTCGGTCCTCCGATCGTTGCCAGAAGTA
AGTTGGCCGCAGTGTTATCACTCATGGTTATGGCAGCACTGCATAATTCTCTTACTGTCATGCCATCCGT
GAGATGCTTTTCTGTGACTGGTGAGTACTCAACCAAGTCATTCTGAGAATAGTGTATGCGGCGACCGAGT
TGCTCTTGCCCGGCGTCAATACGGGATAATACCGCGCCACATAGCAGAACTTTAAAAGTGCTCATCATTG
GAAAACGTTCTTCGGGGCGTAAACTCTCAAGGATCTTACCGCTGTTGAGATCCAGTTCGATGTAACCCAC
TCGTGCACCCAACTGATCTTCAGCATCTTTTACTTTCACCAGCGTTTCTGGGTGAGCAAAAACAGGAAGG
CAAAATGCCGCAAAAAAGGGAATAAGGGCGACACGGAAATGTTGAATACTCATTTTAGCTTCCTTAGCTC
CTGAAAATCTCGATAACTCAAAAAATACGCCCGGTAGTGATCTTATTTCATTATGGTGAAAGTTGGAACC
TCTTACGTGCCGATCAAGTCAAAAGCCTCCGGTCGGAGGCTTTTGACTTTCTGCTATGGAGGTCAGGTAT
GATTTAAATGGTCAGTTAGAGCGGCCGCC
